>Addgene plasmid #138697 | pLenti-Puro-SIK3 | addgene full sequence | sequence record 273061 | Addgene NGS Result
TGATGCGGTTTTGGCAGTACATCAATGGGCGTGGATAGCGGTTTGACTCACGGGGATTTCCAAGTCTCCA
CCCCATTGACGTCAATGGGAGTTTGTTTTGGCACCAAAATCAACGGGACTTTCCAAAATGTCGTAACAAC
TCCGCCCCATTGACGCAAATGGGCGGTAGGCGTGTACGGTGGGAGGTCTATATAAGCAGCGCGTTTTGCC
TGTACTGGGTCTCTCTGGTTAGACCAGATCTGAGCCTGGGAGCTCTCTGGCTAACTAGGGAACCCACTGC
TTAAGCCTCAATAAAGCTTGCCTTGAGTGCTTCAAGTAGTGTGTGCCCGTCTGTTGTGTGACTCTGGTAA
CTAGAGATCCCTCAGACCCTTTTAGTCAGTGTGGAAAATCTCTAGCAGTGGCGCCCGAACAGGGACTTGA
AAGCGAAAGGGAAACCAGAGGAGCTCTCTCGACGCAGGACTCGGCTTGCTGAAGCGCGCACGGCAAGAGG
CGAGGGGCGGCGACTGGTGAGTACGCCAAAAATTTTGACTAGCGGAGGCTAGAAGGAGAGAGATGGGTGC
GAGAGCGTCAGTATTAAGCGGGGGAGAATTAGATCGCGATGGGAAAAAATTCGGTTAAGGCCAGGGGGAA
AGAAAAAATATAAATTAAAACATATAGTATGGGCAAGCAGGGAGCTAGAACGATTCGCAGTTAATCCTGG
CCTGTTAGAAACATCAGAAGGCTGTAGACAAATACTGGGACAGCTACAACCATCCCTTCAGACAGGATCA
GAAGAACTTAGATCATTATATAATACAGTAGCAACCCTCTATTGTGTGCATCAAAGGATAGAGATAAAAG
ACACCAAGGAAGCTTTAGACAAGATAGAGGAAGAGCAAAACAAAAGTAAGACCACCGCACAGCAAGCGGC
CGCTGATCTTCAGACCTGGAGGAGGAGATATGAGGGACAATTGGAGAAGTGAATTATATAAATATAAAGT
AGTAAAAATTGAACCATTAGGAGTAGCACCCACCAAGGCAAAGAGAAGAGTGGTGCAGAGAGAAAAAAGA
GCAGTGGGAATAGGAGCTTTGTTCCTTGGGTTCTTGGGAGCAGCAGGAAGCACTATGGGCGCAGCGTCAA
TGACGCTGACGGTACAGGCCAGACAATTATTGTCTGGTATAGTGCAGCAGCAGAACAATTTGCTGAGGGC
TATTGAGGCGCAACAGCATCTGTTGCAACTCACAGTCTGGGGCATCAAGCAGCTCCAGGCAAGAATCCTG
GCTGTGGAAAGATACCTAAAGGATCAACAGCTCCTGGGGATTTGGGGTTGCTCTGGAAAACTCATTTGCA
CCACTGCTGTGCCTTGGAATGCTAGTTGGAGTAATAAATCTCTGGAACAGATTTGGAATCACACGACCTG
GATGGAGTGGGACAGAGAAATTAACAATTACACAAGCTTAATACACTCCTTAATTGAAGAATCGCAAAAC
CAGCAAGAAAAGAATGAACAAGAATTATTGGAATTAGATAAATGGGCAAGTTTGTGGAATTGGTTTAACA
TAACAAATTGGCTGTGGTATATAAAATTATTCATAATGATAGTAGGAGGCTTGGTAGGTTTAAGAATAGT
TTTTGCTGTACTTTCTATAGTGAATAGAGTTAGGCAGGGATATTCACCATTATCGTTTCAGACCCACCTC
CCAACCCCGAGGGGACCCGACAGGCCCGAAGGAATAGAAGAAGAAGGTGGAGAGAGAGACAGAGACAGAT
CCATTCGATTAGTGAACGGATCGGCACTGCGTGCGCCAATTCTGCAGACAAATGGCAGTATTCATCCACA
ATTTTAAAAGAAAAGGGGGGATTGGGGGGTACAGTGCAGGGGAAAGAATAGTAGACATAATAGCAACAGA
CATACAAACTAAAGAATTACAAAAACAAATTACAAAAATTCAAAATTTTCGGGTTTATTACAGGGACAGC
AGAGATCCAGTTTGGTTAATTAAGGTACCGAGGGCCTATTTCCCATGATTCCTTCATATTTGCATATACG
ATACAAGGCTGTTAGAGAGATAATTAGAATTAATTTGACTGTAAACACAAAGATATTAGTACAAAATACG
TGACGTAGAAAGTAATAATTTCTTGGGTAGTTTGCAGTTTTAAAATTATGTTTTAAAATGGACTATCATA
TGCTTACCGTAACTTGAAAGTATTTCGATTTCTTGGCTTTATATATCTTGTGGAAAGGACGAAACACCGA
GTTCAGGTGCAGCATAGGGGTTTTAGAGCTAGAAATAGCAAGTTAAAATAAGGCTAGTCCGTTATCAACT
TGAAAAAGTGGCACCGAGTCGGTGCTTTTTTGAATTCGCTAGCTAGGTCTTGAAAGGAGTGGGAATTGGC
TCCGGTGCCCGTCAGTGGGCAGAGCGCACATCGCCCACAGTCCCCGAGAAGTTGGGGGGAGGGGTCGGCA
ATTGATCCGGTGCCTAGAGAAGGTGGCGCGGGGTAAACTGGGAAAGTGATGTCGTGTACTGGCTCCGCCT
TTTTCCCGAGGGTGGGGGAGAACCGTATATAAGTGCAGTAGTCGCCGTGAACGTTCTTTTTCGCAACGGG
TTTGCCGCCAGAACACAGGACCGGTTCTAGAGCGCTGCCACCATGGACAAGAAGTACAGCATCGGCCTGG
ACATCGGCACCAACTCTGTGGGCTGGGCCGTGATCACCGACGAGTACAAGGTGCCCAGCAAGAAATTCAA
GGTGCTGGGCAACACCGACCGGCACAGCATCAAGAAGAACCTGATCGGAGCCCTGCTGTTCGACAGCGGC
GAAACAGCCGAGGCCACCCGGCTGAAGAGAACCGCCAGAAGAAGATACACCAGACGGAAGAACCGGATCT
GCTATCTGCAAGAGATCTTCAGCAACGAGATGGCCAAGGTGGACGACAGCTTCTTCCACAGACTGGAAGA
GTCCTTCCTGGTGGAAGAGGATAAGAAGCACGAGCGGCACCCCATCTTCGGCAACATCGTGGACGAGGTG
GCCTACCACGAGAAGTACCCCACCATCTACCACCTGAGAAAGAAACTGGTGGACAGCACCGACAAGGCCG
ACCTGCGGCTGATCTATCTGGCCCTGGCCCACATGATCAAGTTCCGGGGCCACTTCCTGATCGAGGGCGA
CCTGAACCCCGACAACAGCGACGTGGACAAGCTGTTCATCCAGCTGGTGCAGACCTACAACCAGCTGTTC
GAGGAAAACCCCATCAACGCCAGCGGCGTGGACGCCAAGGCCATCCTGTCTGCCAGACTGAGCAAGAGCA
GACGGCTGGAAAATCTGATCGCCCAGCTGCCCGGCGAGAAGAAGAATGGCCTGTTCGGAAACCTGATTGC
CCTGAGCCTGGGCCTGACCCCCAACTTCAAGAGCAACTTCGACCTGGCCGAGGATGCCAAACTGCAGCTG
AGCAAGGACACCTACGACGACGACCTGGACAACCTGCTGGCCCAGATCGGCGACCAGTACGCCGACCTGT
TTCTGGCCGCCAAGAACCTGTCCGACGCCATCCTGCTGAGCGACATCCTGAGAGTGAACACCGAGATCAC
CAAGGCCCCCCTGAGCGCCTCTATGATCAAGAGATACGACGAGCACCACCAGGACCTGACCCTGCTGAAA
GCTCTCGTGCGGCAGCAGCTGCCTGAGAAGTACAAAGAGATTTTCTTCGACCAGAGCAAGAACGGCTACG
CCGGCTACATTGACGGCGGAGCCAGCCAGGAAGAGTTCTACAAGTTCATCAAGCCCATCCTGGAAAAGAT
GGACGGCACCGAGGAACTGCTCGTGAAGCTGAACAGAGAGGACCTGCTGCGGAAGCAGCGGACCTTCGAC
AACGGCAGCATCCCCCACCAGATCCACCTGGGAGAGCTGCACGCCATTCTGCGGCGGCAGGAAGATTTTT
ACCCATTCCTGAAGGACAACCGGGAAAAGATCGAGAAGATCCTGACCTTCCGCATCCCCTACTACGTGGG
CCCTCTGGCCAGGGGAAACAGCAGATTCGCCTGGATGACCAGAAAGAGCGAGGAAACCATCACCCCCTGG
AACTTCGAGGAAGTGGTGGACAAGGGCGCTTCCGCCCAGAGCTTCATCGAGCGGATGACCAACTTCGATA
AGAACCTGCCCAACGAGAAGGTGCTGCCCAAGCACAGCCTGCTGTACGAGTACTTCACCGTGTATAACGA
GCTGACCAAAGTGAAATACGTGACCGAGGGAATGAGAAAGCCCGCCTTCCTGAGCGGCGAGCAGAAAAAG
GCCATCGTGGACCTGCTGTTCAAGACCAACCGGAAAGTGACCGTGAAGCAGCTGAAAGAGGACTACTTCA
AGAAAATCGAGTGCTTCGACTCCGTGGAAATCTCCGGCGTGGAAGATCGGTTCAACGCCTCCCTGGGCAC
ATACCACGATCTGCTGAAAATTATCAAGGACAAGGACTTCCTGGACAATGAGGAAAACGAGGACATTCTG
GAAGATATCGTGCTGACCCTGACACTGTTTGAGGACAGAGAGATGATCGAGGAACGGCTGAAAACCTATG
CCCACCTGTTCGACGACAAAGTGATGAAGCAGCTGAAGCGGCGGAGATACACCGGCTGGGGCAGGCTGAG
CCGGAAGCTGATCAACGGCATCCGGGACAAGCAGTCCGGCAAGACAATCCTGGATTTCCTGAAGTCCGAC
GGCTTCGCCAACAGAAACTTCATGCAGCTGATCCACGACGACAGCCTGACCTTTAAAGAGGACATCCAGA
AAGCCCAGGTGTCCGGCCAGGGCGATAGCCTGCACGAGCACATTGCCAATCTGGCCGGCAGCCCCGCCAT
TAAGAAGGGCATCCTGCAGACAGTGAAGGTGGTGGACGAGCTCGTGAAAGTGATGGGCCGGCACAAGCCC
GAGAACATCGTGATCGAAATGGCCAGAGAGAACCAGACCACCCAGAAGGGACAGAAGAACAGCCGCGAGA
GAATGAAGCGGATCGAAGAGGGCATCAAAGAGCTGGGCAGCCAGATCCTGAAAGAACACCCCGTGGAAAA
CACCCAGCTGCAGAACGAGAAGCTGTACCTGTACTACCTGCAGAATGGGCGGGATATGTACGTGGACCAG
GAACTGGACATCAACCGGCTGTCCGACTACGATGTGGACCATATCGTGCCTCAGAGCTTTCTGAAGGACG
ACTCCATCGACAACAAGGTGCTGACCAGAAGCGACAAGAACCGGGGCAAGAGCGACAACGTGCCCTCCGA
AGAGGTCGTGAAGAAGATGAAGAACTACTGGCGGCAGCTGCTGAACGCCAAGCTGATTACCCAGAGAAAG
TTCGACAATCTGACCAAGGCCGAGAGAGGCGGCCTGAGCGAACTGGATAAGGCCGGCTTCATCAAGAGAC
AGCTGGTGGAAACCCGGCAGATCACAAAGCACGTGGCACAGATCCTGGACTCCCGGATGAACACTAAGTA
CGACGAGAATGACAAGCTGATCCGGGAAGTGAAAGTGATCACCCTGAAGTCCAAGCTGGTGTCCGATTTC
CGGAAGGATTTCCAGTTTTACAAAGTGCGCGAGATCAACAACTACCACCACGCCCACGACGCCTACCTGA
ACGCCGTCGTGGGAACCGCCCTGATCAAAAAGTACCCTAAGCTGGAAAGCGAGTTCGTGTACGGCGACTA
CAAGGTGTACGACGTGCGGAAGATGATCGCCAAGAGCGAGCAGGAAATCGGCAAGGCTACCGCCAAGTAC
TTCTTCTACAGCAACATCATGAACTTTTTCAAGACCGAGATTACCCTGGCCAACGGCGAGATCCGGAAGC
GGCCTCTGATCGAGACAAACGGCGAAACCGGGGAGATCGTGTGGGATAAGGGCCGGGATTTTGCCACCGT
GCGGAAAGTGCTGAGCATGCCCCAAGTGAATATCGTGAAAAAGACCGAGGTGCAGACAGGCGGCTTCAGC
AAAGAGTCTATCCTGCCCAAGAGGAACAGCGATAAGCTGATCGCCAGAAAGAAGGACTGGGACCCTAAGA
AGTACGGCGGCTTCGACAGCCCCACCGTGGCCTATTCTGTGCTGGTGGTGGCCAAAGTGGAAAAGGGCAA
GTCCAAGAAACTGAAGAGTGTGAAAGAGCTGCTGGGGATCACCATCATGGAAAGAAGCAGCTTCGAGAAG
AATCCCATCGACTTTCTGGAAGCCAAGGGCTACAAAGAAGTGAAAAAGGACCTGATCATCAAGCTGCCTA
AGTACTCCCTGTTCGAGCTGGAAAACGGCCGGAAGAGAATGCTGGCCTCTGCCGGCGAACTGCAGAAGGG
AAACGAACTGGCCCTGCCCTCCAAATATGTGAACTTCCTGTACCTGGCCAGCCACTATGAGAAGCTGAAG
GGCTCCCCCGAGGATAATGAGCAGAAACAGCTGTTTGTGGAACAGCACAAGCACTACCTGGACGAGATCA
TCGAGCAGATCAGCGAGTTCTCCAAGAGAGTGATCCTGGCCGACGCTAATCTGGACAAAGTGCTGTCCGC
CTACAACAAGCACCGGGATAAGCCCATCAGAGAGCAGGCCGAGAATATCATCCACCTGTTTACCCTGACC
AATCTGGGAGCCCCTGCCGCCTTCAAGTACTTTGACACCACCATCGACCGGAAGAGGTACACCAGCACCA
AAGAGGTGCTGGACGCCACCCTGATCCACCAGAGCATCACCGGCCTGTACGAGACACGGATCGACCTGTC
TCAGCTGGGAGGCGACAAGCGACCTGCCGCCACAAAGAAGGCTGGACAGGCTAAGAAGAAGAAAGATTAC
AAAGACGATGACGATAAGGGATCCGGCGCAACAAACTTCTCTCTGCTGAAACAAGCCGGAGATGTCGAAG
AGAATCCTGGACCGACCGAGTACAAGCCCACGGTGCGCCTCGCCACCCGCGACGACGTCCCCAGGGCCGT
ACGCACCCTCGCCGCCGCGTTCGCCGACTACCCCGCCACGCGCCACACCGTCGATCCGGACCGCCACATC
GAGCGGGTCACCGAGCTGCAAGAACTCTTCCTCACGCGCGTCGGGCTCGACATCGGCAAGGTGTGGGTCG
CGGACGACGGCGCCGCGGTGGCGGTCTGGACCACGCCGGAGAGCGTCGAAGCGGGGGCGGTGTTCGCCGA
GATCGGCCCGCGCATGGCCGAGTTGAGCGGTTCCCGGCTGGCCGCGCAGCAACAGATGGAAGGCCTCCTG
GCGCCGCACCGGCCCAAGGAGCCCGCGTGGTTCCTGGCCACCGTCGGAGTCTCGCCCGACCACCAGGGCA
AGGGTCTGGGCAGCGCCGTCGTGCTCCCCGGAGTGGAGGCGGCCGAGCGCGCCGGGGTGCCCGCCTTCCT
GGAGACCTCCGCGCCCCGCAACCTCCCCTTCTACGAGCGGCTCGGCTTCACCGTCACCGCCGACGTCGAG
GTGCCCGAAGGACCGCGCACCTGGTGCATGACCCGCAAGCCCGGTGCCTGAACGCGTTAAGTCGACAATC
AACCTCTGGATTACAAAATTTGTGAAAGATTGACTGGTATTCTTAACTATGTTGCTCCTTTTACGCTATG
TGGATACGCTGCTTTAATGCCTTTGTATCATGCTATTGCTTCCCGTATGGCTTTCATTTTCTCCTCCTTG
TATAAATCCTGGTTGCTGTCTCTTTATGAGGAGTTGTGGCCCGTTGTCAGGCAACGTGGCGTGGTGTGCA
CTGTGTTTGCTGACGCAACCCCCACTGGTTGGGGCATTGCCACCACCTGTCAGCTCCTTTCCGGGACTTT
CGCTTTCCCCCTCCCTATTGCCACGGCGGAACTCATCGCCGCCTGCCTTGCCCGCTGCTGGACAGGGGCT
CGGCTGTTGGGCACTGACAATTCCGTGGTGTTGTCGGGGAAATCATCGTCCTTTCCTTGGCTGCTCGCCT
GTGTTGCCACCTGGATTCTGCGCGGGACGTCCTTCTGCTACGTCCCTTCGGCCCTCAATCCAGCGGACCT
TCCTTCCCGCGGCCTGCTGCCGGCTCTGCGGCCTCTTCCGCGTCTTCGCCTTCGCCCTCAGACGAGTCGG
ATCTCCCTTTGGGCCGCCTCCCCGCGTCGACTTTAAGACCAATGACTTACAAGGCAGCTGTAGATCTTAG
CCACTTTTTAAAAGAAAAGGGGGGACTGGAAGGGCTAATTCACTCCCAACGAAGACAAGATCTGCTTTTT
GCTTGTACTGGGTCTCTCTGGTTAGACCAGATCTGAGCCTGGGAGCTCTCTGGCTAACTAGGGAACCCAC
TGCTTAAGCCTCAATAAAGCTTGCCTTGAGTGCTTCAAGTAGTGTGTGCCCGTCTGTTGTGTGACTCTGG
TAACTAGAGATCCCTCAGACCCTTTTAGTCAGTGTGGAAAATCTCTAGCAGGGCCCGTTTAAACCCGCTG
ATCAGCCTCGACTGTGCCTTCTAGTTGCCAGCCATCTGTTGTTTGCCCCTCCCCCGTGCCTTCCTTGACC
CTGGAAGGTGCCACTCCCACTGTCCTTTCCTAATAAAATGAGGAAATTGCATCGCATTGTCTGAGTAGGT
GTCATTCTATTCTGGGGGGTGGGGTGGGGCAGGACAGCAAGGGGGAGGATTGGGAAGACAATAGCAGGCA
TGCTGGGGATGCGGTGGGCTCTATGGCTTCTGAGGCGGAAAGAACCAGCTGGGGCTCTAGGGGGTATCCC
C
[124 nt withheld, positions 8682-8805]
C
[91 nt withheld, positions 8807-8897]
A
[49 nt withheld, positions 8899-8947]
CCTTTGACGTTGGAGTCCACGTTCTTT
[37 nt withheld, positions 8975-9011]
ACCCTATCTCGGTCTATTCTTTTGATTTATAAGGGATTTTGCCGATTTCGGCCTATTGGTTAAAAAATGA
GCTGATTTAACAAAAATTTAACGCGAATTAATTCTGTGGAATGTGTGTCAGTTAGGGTGTGGAAAGTCCC
CAGGCTCCCCAGCAGGCAGAAGTATGCAAAGCATGCATCTCAATTAGTCAGCAACCAGGTGTGGAAAGTC
CCCAGGCTCCCCAGCAGGCAGAAGTATGCAAAGCATGCATCTCAATTAGTCAGCAACCATAGTCCCGCCC
CTAACTCCGCCCATCCCGCCCCTAACTCCGCCCAGTTCCGCCCATTCTCCGCCCCATGGCTGACTAATTT
TTTTTATTTATGCAGAGGCCGAGGCCGCCTCTGCCTCTGAGCTATTCCAGAAGTAGTGAGGAGGCTTTTT
TGGAGGCCTAGGCTTTTGCAAAAAGCTCCCGGGAGCTTGTATATCCATTTTCGGATCTGATCAGCACGTG
TTGACAATTAATCATCGGCATAGTATATCGGCATAGTATAATACGACAAGGTGAGGAACTAAACCATGGC
CAAGTTGACCAGTGCCGTTCCGGTGCTCACCGCGCGCGACGTCGCCGGAGCGGTCGAGTTCTGGACCGAC
CGGCTCGGGTTCTCCCGGGACTTCGTGGAGGACGACTTCGCCGGTGTGGTCCGGGACGACGTGACCCTGT
TCATCAGCGCGGTCCAGGACCAGGTGGTGCCGGACAACACCCTGGCCTGGGTGTGGGTGCGCGGCCTGGA
CGAGCTGTACGCCGAGTGGTCGGAGGTCGTGTCCACGAACTTCCGGGACGCCTCCGGGCCGGCCATGACC
GAGATCGGCGAGCAGCCGTGGGGGCGGGAGTTCGCCCTGCGCGACCCGGCCGGCAACTGCGTGCACTTCG
TGGCCGAGGAGCAGGACTGACACGTGCTACGAGATTTCGATTCCACCGCCGCCTTCTATGAAAGGTTGGG
CTTCGGAATCGTTTTCCGGGACGCCGGCTGGATGATCCTCCAGCGCGGGGATCTCATGCTGGAGTTCTTC
GCCCACCCCAACTTGTTTATTGCAGCTTATAATGGTTACAAATAAAGCAATAGCATCACAAATTTCACAA
ATAAAGCATTTTTTTCACTGCATTCTAGTTGTGGTTTGTCCAAACTCATCAATGTATCTTATCATGTCTG
TATACCGTCGACCTCTAGCTAGAGCTTGGCGTAATCATGGTCATAGCTGTTTCCTGTGTGAAATTGTTAT
CCGCTCACAATTCCACACAACATACGAGCCGGAAGCATAAAGTGTAAAGCCTGGGGTGCCTAATGAGTGA
GCTAACTCACATTAATTGCGTTGCGCTCACTGCCCGCTTTCCAGTCGGGAAACCTGTCGTGCCAGCTGCA
TTAATGAATCGGCCAACGCGCGGGGAGAGGCGGTTTGCGTATTGGGCGCTCTTCCGCTTCCTCGCTCACT
GACTCGCTGCGCTCGGTCGTTCGGCTGCGGCGAGCGGTATCAGCTCACTCAAAGGCGGTAATACGGTTAT
CCACAGAATCAGGGGATAACGCAGGAAAGAACATGTGAGCAAAAGGCCAGCAAAAGGCCAGGAACCGTAA
AAAGGCCGCGTTGCTGGCGTTTTTCCATAGGCTCCGCCCCCCTGACGAGCATCACAAAAATCGACGCTCA
AGTCAGAGGTGGCGAAACCCGACAGGACTATAAAGATACCAGGCGTTTCCCCCTGGAAGCTCCCTCGTGC
GCTCTCCTGTTCCGACCCTGCCGCTTACCGGATACCTGTCCGCCTTTCTCCCTTCGGGAAGCGTGGCGCT
TTCTCATAGCTCACGCTGTAGGTATCTCAGTTCGGTGTAGGTCGTTCGCTCCAAGCTGGGCTGTGTGCAC
GAACCCCCCGTTCAGCCCGACCGCTGCGCCTTATCCGGTAACTATCGTCTTGAGTCCAACCCGGTAAGAC
ACGACTTATCGCCACTGGCAGCAGCCACTGGTAACAGGATTAGCAGAGCGAGGTATGTAGGCGGTGCTAC
AGAGTTCTTGAAGTGGTGGCCTAACTACGGCTACACTAGAAGAACAGTATTTGGTATCTGCGCTCTGCTG
AAGCCAGTTACCTTCGGAAAAAGAGTTGGTAGCTCTTGATCCGGCAAACAAACCACCGCTGGTAGCGGTG
GTTTTTTTGTTTGCAAGCAGCAGATTACGCGCAGAAAAAAAGGATCTCAAGAAGATCCTTTGATCTTTTC
TACGGGGTCTGACGCTCAGTGGAACGAAAACTCACGTTAAGGGATTTTGGTCATGAGATTATCAAAAAGG
ATCTTCACCTAGATCCTTTTAAATTAAAAATGAAGTTTTAAATCAATCTAAAGTATATATGAGTAAACTT
GGTCTGACAGTTACCAATGCTTAATCAGTGAGGCACCTATCTCAGCGATCTGTCTATTTCGTTCATCCAT
AGTTGCCTGACTCCCCGTCGTGTAGATAACTACGATACGGGAGGGCTTACCATCTGGCCCCAGTGCTGCA
ATGATACCGCGAGACCCACGCTCACCGGCTCCAGATTTATCAGCAATAAACCAGCCAGCCGGAAGGGCCG
AGCGCAGAAGTGGTCCTGCAACTTTATCCGCCTCCATCCAGTCTATTAATTGTTGCCGGGAAGCTAGAGT
AAGTAGTTCGCCAGTTAATAGTTTGCGCAACGTTGTTGCCATTGCTACAGGCATCGTGGTGTCACGCTCG
TCGTTTGGTATGGCTTCATTCAGCTCCGGTTCCCAACGATCAAGGCGAGTTACATGATCCCCCATGTTGT
GCAAAAAAGCGGTTAGCTCCTTCGGTCCTCCGATCGTTGTCAGAAGTAAGTTGGCCGCAGTGTTATCACT
CATGGTTATGGCAGCACTGCATAATTCTCTTACTGTCATGCCATCCGTAAGATGCTTTTCTGTGACTGGT
GAGTACTCAACCAAGTCATTCTGAGAATAGTGTATGCGGCGACCGAGTTGCTCTTGCCCGGCGTCAATAC
GGGATAATACCGCGCCACATAGCAGAACTTTAAAAGTGCTCATCATTGGAAAACGTTCTTCGGGGCGAAA
ACTCTCAAGGATCTTACCGCTGTTGAGATCCAGTTCGATGTAACCCACTCGTGCACCCAACTGATCTTCA
GCATCTTTTACTTTCACCAGCGTTTCTGGGTGAGCAAAAACAGGAAGGCAAAATGCCGCAAAAAAGGGAA
TAAGGGCGACACGGAAATGTTGAATACTCATACTCTTCCTTTTTCAATATTATTGAAGCATTTATCAGGG
TTATTGTCTCATGAGCGGATACATATTTGAATGTATTTAGAAAAATAAACAAATAGGGGTTCCGCGCACA
TTTCCCCGAAAAGTGCCACCTGACGTCGACGGATCGGGAGATCTCCCGATCCCCTATGGTGCACTCTCAG
TACAATCTGCTCTGATGCCGCATAGTTAAGCCAGTATCTGCTCCCTGCTTGTGTGTTGGAGGTCGCTGAG
TAGTGCGCGAGCAAAATTTAAGCTACAACAAGGCAAGGCTTGACCGACAATTGCATGAAGAATCTGCTTA
GGGTTAGGCGTTTTGCGCTGCTTCGCGATGTACGGGCCAGATATACGCGTTGACATTGATTATTGACTAG
TTATTAATAGTAATCAATTACGGGGTCATTAGTTCATAGCCCATATATGGAGTTCCGCGTTACATAACTT
ACGGTAAATGGCCCGCCTGGCTGACCGCCCAACGACCCCCGCCCATTGACGTCAATAATGACGTATGTTC
CCATAGTAACGCCAATAGGGACTTTCCATTGACGTCAATGGGTGGAGTATTTACGGTAAACTGCCCACTT
GGCAGTACATCAAGTGTATCATATGCCAAGTACGCCCCCTATTGACGTCAATGACGGTAAATGGCCCGCC
TGGCATTATGCCCAGTACATGACCTTATGGGACTTTCCTACTTGGCAGTACATCTACGTATTAGTCATCG
CTATTACCATGG
Features (pLannotate 1.2.2; 33 found; start..end, strand, type, name):
    217..397     +  LTR            5' LTR (truncated): truncated 5' long terminal repeat (LTR) from HIV-1
    444..569     +  misc_feature   HIV-1 Ψ: packaging signal of human immunodeficiency virus type 1
    553..916     +  CDS            HIV-1 gag (fragment): gag protein from human immunodeficiency virus 1; gag
   1062..1295    +  misc_feature   RRE: The Rev response element (RRE) of HIV-1 allows for Rev-dependent mRNA export from the nucleus to the cytoplasm.
   1672..1772    +  CDS            Rev (fragment): human immunodeficiency virus 1 (HIV-1) Rev protein; rev; enhances nuclear export of unspliced and incompletely spliced viral mRNAs
   1822..1939    +  misc_feature   cPPT/CTS: central polypurine tract and central termination sequence of HIV-1
   1990..2230    +  promoter       U6 promoter: RNA polymerase III promoter for human U6 snRNA
   2260..2335    +  misc_RNA       gRNA scaffold: guide RNA scaffold for the Streptococcus pyogenes CRISPR/Cas9 system
   2353..2371    +  CDS            small t antigen (fragment): SV40 (simian virus 40) small t antigen
   2397..2608    +  promoter       EF-1α core promoter: core promoter for human elongation factor EF-1α
   2633..6736    +  CDS            Cas9: Cas9 (Csn1) endonuclease from the Streptococcus pyogenes Type II CRISPR/Cas system generates RNA-guided double strand breaks in DNA
   6874..7471    +  CDS            PuroR (fragment): puromycin N-acetyltransferase; pac from Streptomyces; confers resistance to puromycin
   7487..8075    +  misc_feature   WPRE: woodchuck hepatitis virus posttranscriptional regulatory element
   8126..8145    +  misc_feature   cPPT/CTS (fragment): central polypurine tract and central termination sequence of HIV-1
   8147..8380    +  LTR            3' LTR (ΔU3): self-inactivating 3' long terminal repeat (LTR) from HIV-1
   8412..8636    +  polyA_signal   bGH poly(A) signal: bovine growth hormone polyadenylation signal
   8640..8661    +  promoter       SV40 promoter (fragment): SV40 enhancer and early promoter
   8682..9110    +  rep_origin     f1 ori (sequence partly withheld): f1 bacteriophage origin of replication; arrow indicates direction of (+) strand synthesis
   9124..9453    +  promoter       SV40 promoter: SV40 enhancer and early promoter
   9501..9548    +  promoter       EM7 promoter: synthetic bacterial promoter&nbsp
   9567..9941    +  CDS            BleoR: antibiotic-binding protein; Sh ble from Streptoalloteichus hindustanus; confers resistance to bleomycin, phleomycin, and Zeocin™
   9951..10076   +  CDS            ble (fragment): BLE_KLEPN - Experimental evidence at protein level: Swiss-Prot protein existence level 1. Binding protein with a strong affinity to the bleomycin family of antibiotics. Binds to CL990; an antimitotic-antibiotic compound. From Klebsiella pneumoniae.
  10071..10192   +  polyA_signal   SV40 poly(A) signal: SV40 polyadenylation signal
  10263..10285   -  protein_bind   lac operator (fragment): The lac repressor binds to the lac operator to inhibit transcription in E. coli. This inhibition can be relieved by adding lactose or isopropyl-β-D-thiogalactopyranoside (IPTG). lac repressor encoded by lacI
  10289..10319   -  promoter       lac promoter: promoter for the E. coli lac operon
  10334..10355   -  protein_bind   CAP binding site: CAP binding activates transcription in the presence of cAMP. E. coli catabolite activator protein
  10368..10460   -  CDS            lacI (fragment): lac repressor; lacI; The lac repressor binds to the lac operator to inhibit transcription in E. coli. This inhibition can be relieved by adding lactose or isopropyl-β-D-thiogalactopyranoside (IPTG).
  10643..11231   -  rep_origin     ori: high-copy-number ColE1/pMB1/pBR322/pUC origin of replication
  11402..12262   -  CDS            AmpR: β-lactamase; bla; confers resistance to ampicillin, carbenicillin, and related antibiotics
  12263..12367   -  promoter       AmpR promoter: bla
  12426..12478   -  misc_feature   bom (fragment): basis of mobility region from pBR322
  12633..13012   +  enhancer       CMV enhancer: human cytomegalovirus immediate early enhancer
  13013..199     +  promoter       CMV promoter (across the origin): human cytomegalovirus (CMV) immediate early promoter
