[The description below was written by a language model from this plasmid's Addgene catalogue record and pLannotate feature annotations shown in this document.]
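Description:
pLenti-Puro-SIK3 is an all-in-one lentiviral CRISPR/Cas9 plasmid built on the pLentiCRISPR v2 backbone, carrying a single guide RNA directed against human SIK3 together with Streptococcus pyogenes Cas9. In bacteria it is maintained through a high-copy ColE1/pUC-type origin and selected with ampicillin via the β-lactamase gene. The backbone also contains an f1 origin and an SV40/EM7-driven bleomycin/Zeocin resistance cassette located outside the viral transfer region.

The transfer region is a third-generation, self-inactivating design. A CMV enhancer/promoter fused to a truncated HIV-1 5' LTR drives genomic RNA production in packaging cells. It is followed by the Ψ packaging signal, a gag fragment, the Rev response element for nuclear export, and the cPPT/CTS, which aids nuclear import of the viral genome. The region ends in a ΔU3 3' LTR, with a bGH polyadenylation signal downstream.

Within this frame, the human U6 RNA polymerase III promoter transcribes the SIK3-targeting spacer joined to the Cas9 gRNA scaffold, and an EF-1α core promoter drives Cas9. A puromycin N-acetyltransferase coding sequence lies downstream of Cas9, allowing puromycin selection of transduced cells. The feature table does not annotate the element linking it to Cas9. A WPRE follows to enhance transcript expression.

The construct is intended for lentiviral delivery to human cells to introduce Cas9-mediated double-strand breaks in SIK3 and so disrupt the gene. The associated publication concerns the roles of the AMPK-related kinases SIK1 and SIK3 in LKB1-dependent tumour suppression in non-small-cell lung cancer. The cloning sites used to insert the guide are not recorded.
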