Addgene plasmid #138697: pLenti-Puro-SIK3
Purpose: Expresses a human SIK3-targeting sgRNA and Cas9
Depositing lab: Reuben Shaw. Depositing organization: Salk Institute for Biological Studies. Publication: The AMPK-Related Kinases SIK1 and SIK3 Mediate Key Tumor-Suppressive Effects of LKB1 in NSCLC. Hollstein PE, Eichner LJ, Brun SN, Kamireddy A, Svensson RU, Vera LI, Ross DS, Rymoff TJ, Hutchins A, Galvez HM, Williams AE, Shokhirev MN, Screaton RA, Berdeaux R, Shaw RJ. Cancer Discov. 2019 Nov;9(11):1606-1627. doi: 10.1158/2159-8290.CD-18-1261. Epub 2019 Jul 26. PubMed 31350328.
Backbone
  Vector backbone: pLentiCRISPR v2
  Vector type: Lentiviral
Growth in bacteria
  Bacterial resistance: Ampicillin, 100 μg/mL
  Growth temperature: 37°C
  Growth strain: NEB Stable
  Copy number: High Copy
Gene/Insert
  Gene/Insert name: sgSIK3 human
  gRNA/shRNA sequence: AGTTCAGGTGCAGCATAGGG
  Species: H. sapiens (human)
  Entrez Gene: SIK3 (a.k.a. L19, QSK, SIK-3)
  Promoter: hU6
  Cloning method: Restriction Enzyme; 5′ cloning site unknown (unknown if destroyed)
Terms and licenses: Academic/Nonprofit Terms; Industry Terms: Not Available to Industry
How to cite: pLenti-Puro-SIK3 was a gift from Reuben Shaw (Addgene plasmid # 138697 ; http://n2t.net/addgene:138697 ; RRID:Addgene_138697)
