>Addgene plasmid #138697 | pLenti-Puro-SIK3 | depositor partial sequence | sequence record 268021 | hU6 FWD Sequence
NTCGTAATTACGATTCTTGGCTTTATATATCTTGTGGAAGGACGAAACACCGAGTTCAGGTGCAGCATAG
GGGTTTTAGAGCTAGAAATAGCAAGTTAAAATAAGGCTAGTCCGTTATCAACTTGAAAAAGTGGCACCGA
GTCGGTGCTTTTTTGAATTCGCTAGCTAGGTCTTGAAAGGAGTGGGAATTGGCTCCGGTGCCCGTCAGTG
GGCAGAGCGCACATCGCCCACAGTCCCCGAGAAGTTGGGGGGAGGGGTCGGCAATTGATCCGGTGCCTAG
AGAAGGTGGCGCGGGGTAAACTGGGAAAGTGATGTCGTGTACTGGCTCCGCCTTTTTCCCGAGGGTGGGG
GAGAACCGTATATAAGTGCAGTAGTCGCCGTGAACGTTCTTTTTCGCAACGGGTTTGCCGCCAGAACACA
GGACCGGTTCTAGAGCGCTGCCACCATGGACAAGAAGTACAGCATCGGCCTGGACATCGGCACCAACTCT
GTGGGCTGGGCCGTGATCACCGACGAGTACAAGGTGCCCAGCAAGAAATTCAAGGTGCTGGGCAACACCG
ACCGGCACAGCATCAAGAAGAACCTGATCGGAGCCCTGCTGTTCGACAGCGGCGAAACAGCCGAGGCCAC
CCGGCTGAAGAGAACCGCCAGAAGAAGATACACCAGACGGAAGAACCGGATCTGCTATCTGCAAGAGATC
TTCAGCAACGAGATGGCCAAGGTGGACGACAGCTTCTTCCACAGACTGGAAGAGTCCTTCCTGGTGGAAG
AGGATAAGAAGCACGAGCGGCACCCCATCTTCGGCAACATCGTGGACGAGGTGGCCTACCACGAGAAGTA
CCCCACCATCTACCACCTGAGAAAGAAACTGGTGGACAGCACCGACAAGGCCGACCTGCGGCTGATCTAT
CTGGCCCTGGCCCACATGATCAAGTTCCCGGGGCCACTTCCTGATCGAGGCGACCTGAACCCCGACAACA
GCGACGTGACAAGCTGTTCATCCAGCTGGTGCAGACTACAACCAGCTGTTCGAGGAAACCCATCACGCCA
GCGCGTGACGCAGTCATCTGTCTGGCAGACTGAGCAGAGCAGACGCTGAAATCTGATCGCCAGCTGCCCG
GCGAGAGAGANNNNGTTCGAAACTGATTGCCTGGAGCTGGNCTGACCCCAACTTTN
